Addgene plasmid #107655: Pgr_opsin
Purpose: In situ hybridization and RNAi studies in planarians
Depositing lab: Alejandro Sánchez. Depositing organization: Stowers Institute for Medical Research. Publication: Hands-On Classroom Activities for Exploring Regeneration and Stem Cell Biology with Planarians. Accorsi A, Williams MM, Ross EJ, Robb SMC, Elliott SA, Tu KC, Sanchez Alvarado A. The American Biology Teacher 79(3):208-223. Mar 2017. 10.1525/abt.2017.79.3.208.
Backbone
  Vector backbone: pPR-T4P
  Backbone size w/o insert (bp): 2636
  Vector type: RNAi ; In situ hybridization
Growth in bacteria
  Bacterial resistance: Kanamycin, 50 μg/mL
  Growth temperature: 37°C
  Growth strain: DH5alpha
  Copy number: Unknown
Gene/Insert
  Gene/Insert name: opsin
  Species: Phagocata gracilis
  Insert size (bp): 1056
  Cloning method: Ligation Independent Cloning
Terms and licenses: Academic/Nonprofit Terms; Industry Terms: Not Available to Industry
How to cite: Pgr_opsin was a gift from Alejandro Sánchez (Addgene plasmid # 107655 ; http://n2t.net/addgene:107655 ; RRID:Addgene_107655)
