[The description below was written by a language model from this plasmid's Addgene catalogue record and pLannotate feature annotations shown in this document.]
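Description:
Pgr_opsin is a small bacterial plasmid built on the pPR-T4P backbone, a vector designed for making RNA probes and double-stranded RNA for planarian work. It carries a 1,056 bp opsin fragment from the planarian Phagocata gracilis, inserted by ligation-independent cloning into a 2,636 bp backbone. The sequenced record is 3,664 nt. The plasmid is propagated in E. coli through a high-copy ColE1/pUC-type origin and is selected with kanamycin via the aph(3')-Ia resistance gene.

The feature table does not annotate the opsin insert itself, but the unannotated stretch between roughly positions 116 and 1236 matches the expected insert size and lies between opposing T7 promoters. One forward-facing T7 promoter sits just upstream of this region and a reverse-facing one sits just downstream. T7 terminators are placed outside each promoter so that transcripts reading through the insert from either side stop at the far end. This convergent arrangement lets T7 RNA polymerase transcribe both strands, producing complementary RNAs that anneal into dsRNA for RNAi. An additional T7 promoter is annotated at the far upstream edge, beyond the terminator; the record does not explain its role. Short fragments of a pBluescript polylinker, lacZα and lacI, together with rrnB T1 and T2 terminators, appear to be backbone remnants rather than functional expression elements.

According to the record, the plasmid is intended for in situ hybridization and RNAi studies in planarians, and the associated publication describes classroom activities exploring regeneration and stem cell biology. The record does not state what the opsin probe is meant to label or which phenotype its knockdown is meant to produce.
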