Features (pLannotate 1.2.2; 12 found; start..end, strand, type, name):
     22..40      +  promoter       T7 promoter: promoter for bacteriophage T7 RNA polymerase
     48..91      -  terminator     T7 terminator (fragment): transcription terminator for bacteriophage T7 RNA polymerase
     98..116     +  promoter       T7 promoter: promoter for bacteriophage T7 RNA polymerase
   1236..1282    -  misc_feature   MCS (fragment): pBluescript multiple cloning site
   1316..1334    -  promoter       T7 promoter: promoter for bacteriophage T7 RNA polymerase
   1339..1386    +  terminator     T7 terminator: transcription terminator for bacteriophage T7 RNA polymerase
   1393..1429    +  CDS            lacZα (fragment): LacZα fragment of β-galactosidase; lacZ fragment
   1476..1519    -  terminator     rrnB T1 terminator: Escherichia coli rrnB; transcription terminator T1 from the E. coli rrnB gene
   1651..1678    +  terminator     rrnB T2 terminator: transcription terminator T2 from the E. coli rrnB gene
   1733..1825    -  CDS            lacI (fragment): lac repressor; lacI; The lac repressor binds to the lac operator to inhibit transcription in E. coli. This inhibition can be relieved by adding lactose or isopropyl-β-D-thiogalactopyranoside (IPTG).
   2008..2596    -  rep_origin     ori: high-copy-number ColE1/pMB1/pBR322/pUC origin of replication
   2743..3552    -  CDS            KanR: aminoglycoside phosphotransferase; aph(3')-Ia; confers resistance to kanamycin in bacteria or G418 (Geneticin®) in eukaryotes
>Addgene plasmid #107655 | Pgr_opsin | addgene full sequence | sequence record 209322 | Addgene NGS Result
CAGGAAACAGCTATGACCATGTAATACGACTCACTATAGGGGATCCTCAAAAAACCCCTCAAGACCCGTT
TAGAGGCCCCAAGGGGTTATGTGGAAGTAATACGACTCACTATAGGGCGAATTGGGTACCGGGCCCGGCC
AATTCTACCCGAGTTGTCTCACGTTCCTTTGCTTTTGGTGGGCAGCAACAAATCAAACATGGCACCTTCT
TCTCTAATTGCAGTCGGAATTTCGGATGATTAATAGCGTAAATGAACGGATTGTACATGGCAGAAGTCTT
CGCAAACAGGACTGGCAATTCAGCCGTGTACGGATTCAAGTGATCCCGCCGTCCAGTCAGGGCCATTAGC
GCTATAATAGCGTACGGTGTCCATGACAACAAATATAGAAACACTATTATTATTGAAATTTTTGCTGCTT
GAATATCGGCTTTTTTCGCGCCGGTTTTTATCGACGTTGGATTGGTGGCATTCATTTTCTGGGCCATTTT
TAGCATCTCAAGTTCATGTAATCGTACGGCTTTTACAATTTGATAGTAGCAGAAAATTATAATGCCGACT
GGGAATACAAAGTTGCAAATGTACATTCCAATGTTGAAAATGACGTTTCCTTTGCTTTGGGTCAGATAGT
CAAATGTACATGACGTTTGAAATCCTTCTGGGACGTAATGACCAAATCCCCAGAACGGAGGTGACGCCCA
AACGAACGAATAAAGCCACACAAAAACCAGCATTATGATGGCCTTCTTCATAGTCAGAGCCCGCATGGTT
TGGAATGGTTGCGCAATCACAAAGTATCGATCCAAGGCTATCAGGGCCATTGTATTGATGGATATAAAGC
CAAAAAGACCCCCGATAAAGCCGTAAATCTCACACGTTAGTTTGCCCCAGGCCCATCTTGTATTAAAACT
GGAAATTGTCAGCAATGGGAACCCATTAACTGCGGAAAAGGTCAAATCTCCAATGGCCAGGCTCATCACA
AATAAGTTCGGAGGCGTTCGAAGACTCTTGGTGCTTGCAAATATATAGAGCACCAAGAGATTGCCTAGCA
CCCCGGATATACCGACTATCGATATATAGACCCCAACCAAGTAGTGGTACACTTCCGGGACCATGTCAAA
TTGCCGCCAGTAAGGATGCACGATGGACTCGAATTCGTGATCCCAGTGCCAAGGTGCTGTGGTTGCGGAC
ACATTAACGGTGGAGTTCGGGATGGTAATGCCGCTAGCCATGGAACCGGTGGATCCACTAGTTCTAGAGC
GGCCGCCACCGCGGTGGAGCTCGAATTCATCGATGATATCAGATCTGCCGGTCTCCCTATAGTGAGTCGT
ATTACTTCCTAGCATAACCCCTTGGGGCCTCTAAACGGGTCTTGAGGGGTTTTTTGCTTAAGACTGGCCG
TCGTTTTACAACGTCGTGACTGGGAAAACATCCATGCTAGCGTTAACGCGAGAGTAGGGAACTGCCAGGC
ATCAAATAAAACGAAAGGCTCAGTCGGAAGACTGGGCCTTTCGTTTTATCTGTTGTTTGTCGGTGAACGC
TCTCCTGAGTAGGACAAATCCGCCGGGAGCGGATTTGAACGTTGTGAAGCAACGGCCCGGAGGGTGGCGG
GCAGGACGCCCGCCATAAACTGCCAGGCATCAAACTAAGCAGAAGGCCATCCTGACGGATGGCCTTTTTG
CGTTTCTACAAACTCTTCCTGGCTAGCGGTACGCGTATTAATTGCGTTGCGCTCACTGCCCGCTTTCCAG
TCGGGAAACCTGTCGTGCCAGCTGCATTAATGAATCGGCCAACGCGCGGGGAGAGGCGGTTTGCGTATTG
GGCGCTCTTCCGCTTCCTCGCTCACTGACTCGCTGCGCTCGGTCGTTCGGCTGCGGCGAGCGGTATCAGC
TCACTCAAAGGCGGTAATACGGTTATCCACAGAATCAGGGGATAACGCAGGAAAGAACATGTGAGCAAAA
GGCCAGCAAAAGGCCAGGAACCGTAAAAAGGCCGCGTTGCTGGCGTTTTTCCATAGGCTCCGCCCCCCTG
ACGAGCATCACAAAAATCGACGCTCAAGTCAGAGGTGGCGAAACCCGACAGGACTATAAAGATACCAGGC
GTTTCCCCCTGGAAGCTCCCTCGTGCGCTCTCCTGTTCCGACCCTGCCGCTTACCGGATACCTGTCCGCC
TTTCTCCCTTCGGGAAGCGTGGCGCTTTCTCATAGCTCACGCTGTAGGTATCTCAGTTCGGTGTAGGTCG
TTCGCTCCAAGCTGGGCTGTGTGCACGAACCCCCCGTTCAGCCCGACCGCTGCGCCTTATCCGGTAACTA
TCGTCTTGAGTCCAACCCGGTAAGACACGACTTATCGCCACTGGCAGCAGCCACTGGTAACAGGATTAGC
AGAGCGAGGTATGTAGGCGGTGCTACAGAGTTCTTGAAGTGGTGGCCTAACTACGGCTACACTAGAAGAA
CAGTATTTGGTATCTGCGCTCTGCTGAAGCCAGTTACCTTCGGAAAAAGAGTTGGTAGCTCTTGATCCGG
CAAACAAACCACCGCTGGTAGCGGTGGTTTTTTTGTTTGCAAGCAGCAGATTACGCGCAGAAAAAAAGGA
TCTCAAGAAGATCCTTTGATCTTTTCTACGGGGTCTGACGCTCAGTGGAACGACGCGTAACTCACGTTAA
GGGATTTTGGTCATGAGCTTGCGCCGTCCCGTCAAGTCAGCGTAATGCTCTGCCAGTGTTACAACCAATT
AACCAATTCTGATTAGAAAAACTCATCGAGCATCAAATGAAACTGCAATTTATTCATATCAGGATTATCA
ATACCATATTTTTGAAAAAGCCGTTTCTGTAATGAAGGAGAAAACTCACCGAGGCAGTTCCATAGGATGG
CAAGATCCTGGTATCGGTCTGCGATTCCGACTCGTCCAACATCAATACAACCTATTAATTTCCCCTCGTC
AAAAATAAGGTTATCAAGTGAGAAATCACCATGAGTGACGACTGAATCCGGTGAGAATGGCAAAAGTTTA
TGCATTTCTTTCCAGACTTGTTCAACAGGCCAGCCATTACGCTCGTCATCAAAATCACTCGCATCAACCA
AACCGTTATTCATTCGTGATTGCGCCTGAGCGAGACGAAATACGCGATCGCTGTTAAAAGGACAATTACA
AACAGGAATCGAATGCAACCGGCGCAGGAACACTGCCAGCGCATCAACAATATTTTCACCTGAATCAGGA
TATTCTTCTAATACCTGGAATGCTGTTTTTCCGGGGATCGCAGTGGTGAGTAACCATGCATCATCAGGAG
TACGGATAAAATGCTTGATGGTCGGAAGAGGCATAAATTCCGTCAGCCAGTTTAGTCTGACCATCTCATC
TGTAACATCATTGGCAACGCTACCTTTGCCATGTTTCAGAAACAACTCTGGCGCATCGGGCTTCCCATAC
AAGCGATAGATTGTCGCACCTGATTGCCCGACATTATCGCGAGCCCATTTATACCCATATAAATCAGCAT
CCATGTTGGAATTTAATCGCGGCCTCGACGTTTCCCGTTGAATATGGCTCATAACACCCCTTGTATTACT
GTTTATGTAAGCAGACAGTTTTATTGTTCATGATGATATATTTTTATCTTGTGCAATGTAACATCAGAGA
TTTTGAGACACGGGCCAGAGCTGC
