>Addgene plasmid #107655 | Pgr_opsin | depositor partial sequence | sequence record 203011 | Insert Sequence
AGTTGTCTCACGTTCCTTTGCTTTTGGTGGGCAGCAACAAATCAAACACGGCACCTTCTTCTCTAATTGC
AGTCGGAATTTCGGATGATTAATGGCGTAAATGAACGGATTGTACATGGCAGAAGTCTTCGCAAACAGGA
CCGGCAATTCAGCCGTGTACGGATTCAAGTGATCCCGCCGTCCAGTCAGGGCCATTAGCGCTATAATAGC
GTACGGTGTCCATGACAACAAATATAGAAACACTATTATTATTGAAATTTTTGCTGCTTGAATATCGGCT
TTTTTTGCGCCGGTTTTTATTGACGTTGGATTGGTAGCATTCATTTTCTGGGCCATTTTAAGCATCTCAA
GTTCATGTAATCGTACGGCCTTTACAATTTGATAGTAGCAGAAAATTATAATGCCGACTGGGAATACAAA
GTTGCAAATGTACATTCCAATGTTGAAGATGACGTTTCCTTTGCTTTGGGTCAGATAGTCAAATGTACAT
GACGTTTGAAATCCTTCTGGGACGTAATGACCAAATCCCCAGAACGGAGGTGACGCCCAAACGAACGAAT
AAAGCCACACAAAAACCAGCATTATGATGGCCTTCTTCATAGTCAGAGCCCGCATGGTTTGGAATGGTTG
CGCAATCACAAAGTATCGATCCAAAGCTATCAAGGCCATTGTATTGATGGATATAAAGCCAAAAAGACCC
CCGATAAAGCCGTAAATCTCACACGTTAGCTTGCCCCAGGCCCATCTTGTATTAAAACTGGAAATTGTCA
GCAATGGGAACCCATTAACTGCGGAAAAGGTCAAATCTCCAATGGCCAGGCTCATCACAAAAAGGTTCGG
AGGCGTTCGAAGACTCTTGGTGCTTGCAAATATATAGAGCACCAAGAGATTGCCTAGCACCCCGGATATA
CCGACTATCGATATATAGACCCCGACCAAGTAGTGGTACACTTCCGGGACCATGTCAAATTGCCGCCAGT
AAGGATGCACGATGGACTCGAATTCGTGATCCCAGTGCCAAGGTGCTGTGGTTGCGGACACATTAACGGT
GGAGTT
